Addgene plasmid #189634: pLenti_CHyMErA_U6(SpCas9_I-SceI)-(AsCas12_PacI)_PGK-puro
Purpose: Lentiviral expression of single SpCas9 and AsCas12a gRNAs for generating combinatorial CHyMErA 3Cs libraries
Depositing lab: Manuel Kaulich. Depositing organization: Goethe-Universitaet Frankfurt am Main. Publication: Optimized metrics for orthogonal combinatorial CRISPR screens. Cetin R, Wegner M, Luwisch L, Saud S, Achmedov T, Susser S, Vera-Guapi A, Muller K, Matthess Y, Quandt E, Schaubeck S, Beisel CL, Kaulich M. Sci Rep. 2023 May 6;13(1):7405. doi: 10.1038/s41598-023-34597-8. PubMed 37149686.
Backbone
  Vector backbone: pLentiCRISPRv2 backbone
  Total vector size (bp): 9107
  Vector type: Mammalian Expression, Lentiviral, CRISPR
  Selectable markers: Puromycin
Growth in bacteria
  Bacterial resistance: Ampicillin, 100 μg/mL
  Growth temperature: 37°C
  Growth strain: NEB Stable
  Copy number: High Copy
Gene/Insert
  Gene/Insert name: hU6 Cas9-Cas12a gRNA cassette, PGK puro cassette
  gRNA/shRNA sequence: non targeting gRNA
Terms and licenses: Academic/Nonprofit Terms; Industry Terms: Not Available to Industry
How to cite: pLenti_CHyMErA_U6(SpCas9_I-SceI)-(AsCas12_PacI)_PGK-puro was a gift from Manuel Kaulich (Addgene plasmid # 189634 ; http://n2t.net/addgene:189634 ; RRID:Addgene_189634)
