[The description below was written by a language model from this plasmid's Addgene catalogue record and pLannotate feature annotations shown in this document.]
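Description:
pLenti_CHyMErA_U6(SpCas9_I-SceI)-(AsCas12_PacI)_PGK-puro is a roughly 9.1 kb third-generation-style, self-inactivating lentiviral guide RNA vector built on a pLentiCRISPRv2 backbone. It serves as the template plasmid for generating combinatorial CHyMErA libraries by the 3Cs method. It is propagated in E. coli through a high-copy ColE1/pUC origin with ampicillin resistance. An f1 origin is also annotated, which allows production of single-stranded phagemid DNA. The backbone additionally carries an SV40/EM7-driven bleomycin/Zeocin resistance cassette outside the viral region.

The viral genome is transcribed from a CMV enhancer/promoter fused to a truncated HIV-1 5' LTR. It contains the Ψ packaging signal with a partial gag sequence, the RRE for Rev-dependent export, cPPT/CTS, WPRE, and a ΔU3 3' LTR followed by a bGH polyadenylation signal. Packaging functions must therefore be supplied in trans.

Within this frame, a human U6 Pol III promoter drives a hybrid guide cassette in which an SpCas9 spacer position and its S. pyogenes scaffold are followed by an AsCas12a guide position. The plasmid name indicates that the two spacer positions hold I-SceI and PacI restriction-site placeholders, and the record lists the guide content as non-targeting. Only the Cas9 scaffold is annotated in the feature table; the Cas12a direct repeat and the placeholder sites are not. Downstream, a mouse PGK promoter expresses puromycin N-acetyltransferase for selection of transduced mammalian cells.

No nuclease is encoded, so Cas9 and Cas12a must be provided separately. The construct is intended for orthogonal dual-nuclease combinatorial CRISPR screening.
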