Features (pLannotate 1.2.2; 31 found; start..end, strand, type, name):
     31..83      -  misc_feature   bom (fragment): basis of mobility region from pBR322
    238..617     +  enhancer       CMV enhancer: human cytomegalovirus immediate early enhancer
    618..817     +  promoter       CMV promoter: human cytomegalovirus (CMV) immediate early promoter
    835..1015    +  LTR            5' LTR (truncated): truncated 5' long terminal repeat (LTR) from HIV-1
   1062..1187    +  misc_feature   HIV-1 Ψ: packaging signal of human immunodeficiency virus type 1
   1171..1533    +  CDS            HIV-1 gag (fragment): gag protein from human immunodeficiency virus 1; gag
   1679..1912    +  misc_feature   RRE: The Rev response element (RRE) of HIV-1 allows for Rev-dependent mRNA export from the nucleus to the cytoplasm.
   2289..2389    +  CDS            Rev (fragment): human immunodeficiency virus 1 (HIV-1) Rev protein; rev; enhances nuclear export of unspliced and incompletely spliced viral mRNAs
   2439..2556    +  misc_feature   cPPT/CTS: central polypurine tract and central termination sequence of HIV-1
   2614..2854    +  promoter       U6 promoter: RNA polymerase III promoter for human U6 snRNA
   2885..2960    +  misc_RNA       gRNA scaffold: guide RNA scaffold for the Streptococcus pyogenes CRISPR/Cas9 system
   3044..3543    +  promoter       PGK promoter: mouse phosphoglycerate kinase 1 promoter
   3583..4182    +  CDS            PuroR (fragment): puromycin N-acetyltransferase; pac from Streptomyces; confers resistance to puromycin
   4198..4786    +  misc_feature   WPRE: woodchuck hepatitis virus posttranscriptional regulatory element
   4837..4856    +  misc_feature   cPPT/CTS (fragment): central polypurine tract and central termination sequence of HIV-1
   4858..5091    +  LTR            3' LTR (ΔU3): self-inactivating 3' long terminal repeat (LTR) from HIV-1
   5123..5347    +  polyA_signal   bGH poly(A) signal: bovine growth hormone polyadenylation signal
   5351..5372    +  promoter       SV40 promoter (fragment): SV40 enhancer and early promoter
   5393..5821    +  rep_origin     f1 ori (sequence partly withheld): f1 bacteriophage origin of replication; arrow indicates direction of (+) strand synthesis
   5835..6164    +  promoter       SV40 promoter: SV40 enhancer and early promoter
   6212..6259    +  promoter       EM7 promoter: synthetic bacterial promoter&nbsp
   6278..6652    +  CDS            BleoR: antibiotic-binding protein; Sh ble from Streptoalloteichus hindustanus; confers resistance to bleomycin, phleomycin, and Zeocin™
   6662..6787    +  CDS            ble (fragment): BLE_KLEPN - Experimental evidence at protein level: Swiss-Prot protein existence level 1. Binding protein with a strong affinity to the bleomycin family of antibiotics. Binds to CL990; an antimitotic-antibiotic compound. From Klebsiella pneumoniae.
   6782..6903    +  polyA_signal   SV40 poly(A) signal: SV40 polyadenylation signal
   6976..6992    -  protein_bind   lac operator: The lac repressor binds to the lac operator to inhibit transcription in E. coli. This inhibition can be relieved by adding lactose or isopropyl-β-D-thiogalactopyranoside (IPTG). lac repressor encoded by lacI
   7000..7030    -  promoter       lac promoter: promoter for the E. coli lac operon
   7045..7066    -  protein_bind   CAP binding site: CAP binding activates transcription in the presence of cAMP. E. coli catabolite activator protein
   7079..7171    -  CDS            lacI (fragment): lac repressor; lacI; The lac repressor binds to the lac operator to inhibit transcription in E. coli. This inhibition can be relieved by adding lactose or isopropyl-β-D-thiogalactopyranoside (IPTG).
   7354..7942    -  rep_origin     ori: high-copy-number ColE1/pMB1/pBR322/pUC origin of replication
   8113..8973    -  CDS            AmpR: β-lactamase; bla; confers resistance to ampicillin, carbenicillin, and related antibiotics
   8974..9078    -  promoter       AmpR promoter: bla
>Addgene plasmid #189634 | pLenti_CHyMErA_U6(SpCas9_I-SceI)-(AsCas12_PacI)_PGK-puro | addgene full sequence | sequence record 414904 | Addgene NGS Result
GTCGACGGATCGGGAGATCTCCCGATCCCCTATGGTGCACTCTCAGTACAATCTGCTCTGATGCCGCATA
GTTAAGCCAGTATCTGCTCCCTGCTTGTGTGTTGGAGGTCGCTGAGTAGTGCGCGAGCAAAATTTAAGCT
ACAACAAGGCAAGGCTTGACCGACAATTGCATGAAGAATCTGCTTAGGGTTAGGCGTTTTGCGCTGCTTC
GCGATGTACGGGCCAGATATACGCGTTGACATTGATTATTGACTAGTTATTAATAGTAATCAATTACGGG
GTCATTAGTTCATAGCCCATATATGGAGTTCCGCGTTACATAACTTACGGTAAATGGCCCGCCTGGCTGA
CCGCCCAACGACCCCCGCCCATTGACGTCAATAATGACGTATGTTCCCATAGTAACGCCAATAGGGACTT
TCCATTGACGTCAATGGGTGGAGTATTTACGGTAAACTGCCCACTTGGCAGTACATCAAGTGTATCATAT
GCCAAGTACGCCCCCTATTGACGTCAATGACGGTAAATGGCCCGCCTGGCATTATGCCCAGTACATGACC
TTATGGGACTTTCCTACTTGGCAGTACATCTACGTATTAGTCATCGCTATTACCATGGTGATGCGGTTTT
GGCAGTACATCAATGGGCGTGGATAGCGGTTTGACTCACGGGGATTTCCAAGTCTCCACCCCATTGACGT
CAATGGGAGTTTGTTTTGGCACCAAAATCAACGGGACTTTCCAAAATGTCGTAACAACTCCGCCCCATTG
ACGCAAATGGGCGGTAGGCGTGTACGGTGGGAGGTCTATATAAGCAGCGCGTTTTGCCTGTACTGGGTCT
CTCTGGTTAGACCAGATCTGAGCCTGGGAGCTCTCTGGCTAACTAGGGAACCCACTGCTTAAGCCTCAAT
AAAGCTTGCCTTGAGTGCTTCAAGTAGTGTGTGCCCGTCTGTTGTGTGACTCTGGTAACTAGAGATCCCT
CAGACCCTTTTAGTCAGTGTGGAAAATCTCTAGCAGTGGCGCCCGAACAGGGACTTGAAAGCGAAAGGGA
AACCAGAGGAGCTCTCTCGACGCAGGACTCGGCTTGCTGAAGCGCGCACGGCAAGAGGCGAGGGGCGGCG
ACTGGTGAGTACGCCAAAAATTTTGACTAGCGGAGGCTAGAAGGAGAGAGATGGGTGCGAGAGCGTCAGT
ATTAAGCGGGGGAGAATTAGATCGCGATGGGAAAAAATTCGGTTAAGGCCAGGGGGAAAGAAAAAATATA
AATTAAAACATATAGTATGGGCAAGCAGGGAGCTAGAACGATTCGCAGTTAATCCTGGCCTGTTAGAAAC
ATCAGAAGGCTGTAGACAAATACTGGACAGCTACAACCATCCCTTCAGACAGGATCAGAAGAACTTAGAT
CATTATATAATACAGTAGCAACCCTCTATTGTGTGCATCAAAGGATAGAGATAAAAGACACCAAGGAAGC
TTTAGACAAGATAGAGGAAGAGCAAAACAAAAGTAAGACCACCGCACAGCAAGCGGCCGCTGATCTTCAG
ACCTGGAGGAGGAGATATGAGGGACAATTGGAGAAGTGAATTATATAAATATAAAGTAGTAAAAATTGAA
CCATTAGGAGTAGCACCCACCAAGGCAAAGAGAAGAGTGGTGCAGAGAGAAAAAAGAGCAGTGGGAATAG
GAGCTTTGTTCCTTGGGTTCTTGGGAGCAGCAGGAAGCACTATGGGCGCAGCGTCAATGACGCTGACGGT
ACAGGCCAGACAATTATTGTCTGGTATAGTGCAGCAGCAGAACAATTTGCTGAGGGCTATTGAGGCGCAA
CAGCATCTGTTGCAACTCACAGTCTGGGGCATCAAGCAGCTCCAGGCAAGAATCCTGGCTGTGGAAAGAT
ACCTAAAGGATCAACAGCTCCTGGGGATTTGGGGTTGCTCTGGAAAACTCATTTGCACCACTGCTGTGCC
TTGGAATGCTAGTTGGAGTAATAAATCTCTGGAACAGATTTGGAATCACACGACCTGGATGGAGTGGGAC
AGAGAAATTAACAATTACACAAGCTTAATACACTCCTTAATTGAAGAATCGCAAAACCAGCAAGAAAAGA
ATGAACAAGAATTATTGGAATTAGATAAATGGGCAAGTTTGTGGAATTGGTTTAACATAACAAATTGGCT
GTGGTATATAAAATTATTCATAATGATAGTAGGAGGCTTGGTAGGTTTAAGAATAGTTTTTGCTGTACTT
TCTATAGTGAATAGAGTTAGGCAGGGATATTCACCATTATCGTTTCAGACCCACCTCCCAACCCCGAGGG
GACCCGACAGGCCCGAAGGAATAGAAGAAGAAGGTGGAGAGAGAGACAGAGACAGATCCATTCGATTAGT
GAACGGATCGGCACTGCGTGCGCCAATTCTGCAGACAAATGGCAGTATTCATCCACAATTTTAAAAGAAA
AGGGGGGATTGGGGGGTACAGTGCAGGGGAAAGAATAGTAGACATAATAGCAACAGACATACAAACTAAA
GAATTACAAAAACAAATTACAAAAATTCAAAATTTTCGGGTTTATTACAGGGACAGCAGAGATCCAGTTT
GGTTAGTACCGGGCCCTGGTACCGAGGGCCTATTTCCCATGATTCCTTCATATTTGCATATACGATACAA
GGCTGTTAGAGAGATAATTAGAATTAATTTGACTGTAAACACAAAGATATTAGTACAAAATACGTGACGT
AGAAAGTAATAATTTCTTGGGTAGTTTGCAGTTTTAAAATTATGTTTTAAAATGGACTATCATATGCTTA
CCGTAACTTGAAAGTATTTCGATTTCTTGGCTTTATATATCTTGTGGAAAGGACGAAACACCGGTATAGG
GATAACAGGGTAATGTTTTAGAGCTAGAAATAGCAAGTTAAAATAAGGCTAGTCCGTTATCAACTTGAAA
AAGTGGCACCGAGTCGGTGCTAATTTCTACTCTTGTAGATTCGAATTAATTAATGTTAATTAATTTTTTG
CTAGCAAGCTTGGCGTAAGGATCCAATTCTACCGGGTAGGGGAGGCGCTTTTCCCAAGGCAGTCTGGAGC
ATGCGCTTTAGCAGCCCCGCTGGGCACTTGGCGCTACACAAGTGGCCTCTGGCCTCGCACACATTCCACA
TCCACCGGTAGGCGCCAACCGGCTCCGTTCTTTGGTGGCCCCTTCGCGCCACCTTCTACTCCTCCCCTAG
TCAGGAAGTTCCCCCCCGCCCCGCAGCTCGCGTCGTGCAGGACGTGACAAATGGAAGTAGCACGTCTCAC
TAGTCTCGTGCAGATGGACAGCACCGCTGAGCAATGGAAGCGGGTAGGCCTTTGGGGCAGCGGCCAATAG
CAGCTTTGCTCCTTCGCTTTCTGGGCTCAGAGGCTGGGAAGGGGTGGGTCCGGGGGCGGGCTCAGGGGCG
GGCTCAGGGGCGGGGCGGGCGCCCGAAGGTCCTCCGGAGGCCCGGCATTCTGCACGCTTCAAAAGCGCAC
GTCTGCCGCGCTGTTCTCCTCTTCCTCATCTCCGGGCCTTTCGACCTGCATCCATCTAGATCTCGAGCAG
CTGAAGCTTACCATGACCGAGTACAAGCCCACGGTGCGCCTCGCCACCCGCGACGACGTCCCCAGGGCCG
TACGCACCCTCGCCGCCGCGTTCGCCGACTACCCCGCCACGCGCCACACCGTCGATCCGGACCGCCACAT
CGAGCGGGTCACCGAGCTGCAAGAACTCTTCCTCACGCGCGTCGGGCTCGACATCGGCAAGGTGTGGGTC
GCGGACGACGGCGCCGCGGTGGCGGTCTGGACCACGCCGGAGAGCGTCGAAGCGGGGGCGGTGTTCGCCG
AGATCGGCCCGCGCATGGCCGAGTTGAGCGGTTCCCGGCTGGCCGCGCAGCAACAGATGGAAGGCCTCCT
GGCGCCGCACCGGCCCAAGGAGCCCGCGTGGTTCCTGGCCACCGTCGGAGTCTCGCCCGACCACCAGGGC
AAGGGTCTGGGCAGCGCCGTCGTGCTCCCCGGAGTGGAGGCGGCCGAGCGCGCCGGGGTGCCCGCCTTCC
TGGAGACCTCCGCGCCCCGCAACCTCCCCTTCTACGAGCGGCTCGGCTTCACCGTCACCGCCGACGTCGA
GGTGCCCGAAGGACCGCGCACCTGGTGCATGACCCGCAAGCCCGGTGCCTGAACGCGTTAAGTCGACAAT
CAACCTCTGGATTACAAAATTTGTGAAAGATTGACTGGTATTCTTAACTATGTTGCTCCTTTTACGCTAT
GTGGATACGCTGCTTTAATGCCTTTGTATCATGCTATTGCTTCCCGTATGGCTTTCATTTTCTCCTCCTT
GTATAAATCCTGGTTGCTGTCTCTTTATGAGGAGTTGTGGCCCGTTGTCAGGCAACGTGGCGTGGTGTGC
ACTGTGTTTGCTGACGCAACCCCCACTGGTTGGGGCATTGCCACCACCTGTCAGCTCCTTTCCGGGACTT
TCGCTTTCCCCCTCCCTATTGCCACGGCGGAACTCATCGCCGCCTGCCTTGCCCGCTGCTGGACAGGGGC
TCGGCTGTTGGGCACTGACAATTCCGTGGTGTTGTCGGGGAAATCATCGTCCTTTCCTTGGCTGCTCGCC
TGTGTTGCCACCTGGATTCTGCGCGGGACGTCCTTCTGCTACGTCCCTTCGGCCCTCAATCCAGCGGACC
TTCCTTCCCGCGGCCTGCTGCCGGCTCTGCGGCCTCTTCCGCGTCTTCGCCTTCGCCCTCAGACGAGTCG
GATCTCCCTTTGGGCCGCCTCCCCGCGTCGACTTTAAGACCAATGACTTACAAGGCAGCTGTAGATCTTA
GCCACTTTTTAAAAGAAAAGGGGGGACTGGAAGGGCTAATTCACTCCCAACGAAGACAAGATCTGCTTTT
TGCTTGTACTGGGTCTCTCTGGTTAGACCAGATCTGAGCCTGGGAGCTCTCTGGCTAACTAGGGAACCCA
CTGCTTAAGCCTCAATAAAGCTTGCCTTGAGTGCTTCAAGTAGTGTGTGCCCGTCTGTTGTGTGACTCTG
GTAACTAGAGATCCCTCAGACCCTTTTAGTCAGTGTGGAAAATCTCTAGCAGGGCCAGTTTAAACCCGCT
GATCAGCCTCGACTGTGCCTTCTAGTTGCCAGCCATCTGTTGTTTGCCCCTCCCCCGTGCCTTCCTTGAC
CCTGGAAGGTGCCACTCCCACTGTCCTTTCCTAATAAAATGAGGAAATTGCATCGCATTGTCTGAGTAGG
TGTCATTCTATTCTGGGGGGTGGGGTGGGGCAGGACAGCAAGGGGGAGGATTGGGAAGACAATAGCAGGC
ATGCTGGGGATGCGGTGGGCTCTATGGCTTCTGAGGCGGAAAGAACCAGCTGGGGCTCTAGGGGGTATCC
CC
[124 nt withheld, positions 5393-5516]
C
[91 nt withheld, positions 5518-5608]
A
[49 nt withheld, positions 5610-5658]
CCTTTGACGTTGGAGTCCACGTTCTTT
[37 nt withheld, positions 5686-5722]
ACCCTATCTCGGTCTATTCTTTTGATTTATAAGGGATTTTGCCGATTTCGGCCTATTGGTTAAAAAATGA
GCTGATTTAACAAAAATTTAACGCGAATTAATTCTGTGGAATGTGTGTCAGTTAGGGTGTGGAAAGTCCC
CAGGCTCCCCAGCAGGCAGAAGTATGCAAAGCATGCATCTCAATTAGTCAGCAACCAGGTGTGGAAAGTC
CCCAGGCTCCCCAGCAGGCAGAAGTATGCAAAGCATGCATCTCAATTAGTCAGCAACCATAGTCCCGCCC
CTAACTCCGCCCATCCCGCCCCTAACTCCGCCCAGTTCCGCCCATTCTCCGCCCCATGGCTGACTAATTT
TTTTTATTTATGCAGAGGCCGAGGCCGCCTCTGCCTCTGAGCTATTCCAGAAGTAGTGAGGAGGCTTTTT
TGGAGGCCTAGGCTTTTGCAAAAAGCTCCCGGGAGCTTGTATATCCATTTTCGGATCTGATCAGCACGTG
TTGACAATTAATCATCGGCATAGTATATCGGCATAGTATAATACGACAAGGTGAGGAACTAAACCATGGC
CAAGTTGACCAGTGCCGTTCCGGTGCTCACCGCGCGCGACGTCGCCGGAGCGGTCGAGTTCTGGACCGAC
CGGCTCGGGTTCTCCCGGGACTTCGTGGAGGACGACTTCGCCGGTGTGGTCCGGGACGACGTGACCCTGT
TCATCAGCGCGGTCCAGGACCAGGTGGTGCCGGACAACACCCTGGCCTGGGTGTGGGTGCGCGGCCTGGA
CGAGCTGTACGCCGAGTGGTCGGAGGTCGTGTCCACGAACTTCCGGGACGCCTCCGGGCCGGCCATGACC
GAGATCGGCGAGCAGCCGTGGGGGCGGGAGTTCGCCCTGCGCGACCCGGCCGGCAACTGCGTGCACTTCG
TGGCCGAGGAGCAGGACTGACACGTGCTACGAGATTTCGATTCCACCGCCGCCTTCTATGAAAGGTTGGG
CTTCGGAATCGTTTTCCGGGACGCCGGCTGGATGATCCTCCAGCGCGGGGATCTCATGCTGGAGTTCTTC
GCCCACCCCAACTTGTTTATTGCAGCTTATAATGGTTACAAATAAAGCAATAGCATCACAAATTTCACAA
ATAAAGCATTTTTTTCACTGCATTCTAGTTGTGGTTTGTCCAAACTCATCAATGTATCTTATCATGTCTG
TATACCGTCGACCTCTAGCTAGAGCTTGGCGTAATCATGGTCATAGCTGTTTCCTGTGTGAAATTGTTAT
CCGCTCACAATTCCACACAACATACGAGCCGGAAGCATAAAGTGTAAAGCCTGGGGTGCCTAATGAGTGA
GCTAACTCACATTAATTGCGTTGCGCTCACTGCCCGCTTTCCAGTCGGGAAACCTGTCGTGCCAGCTGCA
TTAATGAATCGGCCAACGCGCGGGGAGAGGCGGTTTGCGTATTGGGCGCTCTTCCGCTTCCTCGCTCACT
GACTCGCTGCGCTCGGTCGTTCGGCTGCGGCGAGCGGTATCAGCTCACTCAAAGGCGGTAATACGGTTAT
CCACAGAATCAGGGGATAACGCAGGAAAGAACATGTGAGCAAAAGGCCAGCAAAAGGCCAGGAACCGTAA
AAAGGCCGCGTTGCTGGCGTTTTTCCATAGGCTCCGCCCCCCTGACGAGCATCACAAAAATCGACGCTCA
AGTCAGAGGTGGCGAAACCCGACAGGACTATAAAGATACCAGGCGTTTCCCCCTGGAAGCTCCCTCGTGC
GCTCTCCTGTTCCGACCCTGCCGCTTACCGGATACCTGTCCGCCTTTCTCCCTTCGGGAAGCGTGGCGCT
TTCTCATAGCTCACGCTGTAGGTATCTCAGTTCGGTGTAGGTCGTTCGCTCCAAGCTGGGCTGTGTGCAC
GAACCCCCCGTTCAGCCCGACCGCTGCGCCTTATCCGGTAACTATCGTCTTGAGTCCAACCCGGTAAGAC
ACGACTTATCGCCACTGGCAGCAGCCACTGGTAACAGGATTAGCAGAGCGAGGTATGTAGGCGGTGCTAC
AGAGTTCTTGAAGTGGTGGCCTAACTACGGCTACACTAGAAGAACAGTATTTGGTATCTGCGCTCTGCTG
AAGCCAGTTACCTTCGGAAAAAGAGTTGGTAGCTCTTGATCCGGCAAACAAACCACCGCTGGTAGCGGTG
GTTTTTTTGTTTGCAAGCAGCAGATTACGCGCAGAAAAAAAGGATCTCAAGAAGATCCTTTGATCTTTTC
TACGGGGTCTGACGCTCAGTGGAACGAAAACTCACGTTAAGGGATTTTGGTCATGAGATTATCAAAAAGG
ATCTTCACCTAGATCCTTTTAAATTAAAAATGAAGTTTTAAATCAATCTAAAGTATATATGAGTAAACTT
GGTCTGACAGTTACCAATGCTTAATCAGTGAGGCACCTATCTCAGCGATCTGTCTATTTCGTTCATCCAT
AGTTGCCTGACTCCCCGTCGTGTAGATAACTACGATACGGGAGGGCTTACCATCTGGCCCCAGTGCTGCA
ATGATACCGCGAGACCCACGCTCACCGGCTCCAGATTTATCAGCAATAAACCAGCCAGCCGGAAGGGCCG
AGCGCAGAAGTGGTCCTGCAACTTTATCCGCCTCCATCCAGTCTATTAATTGTTGCCGGGAAGCTAGAGT
AAGTAGTTCGCCAGTTAATAGTTTGCGCAACGTTGTTGCCATTGCTACAGGCATCGTGGTGTCACGCTCG
TCGTTTGGTATGGCTTCATTCAGCTCCGGTTCCCAACGATCAAGGCGAGTTACATGATCCCCCATGTTGT
GCAAAAAAGCGGTTAGCTCCTTCGGTCCTCCGATCGTTGTCAGAAGTAAGTTGGCCGCAGTGTTATCACT
CATGGTTATGGCAGCACTGCATAATTCTCTTACTGTCATGCCATCCGTAAGATGCTTTTCTGTGACTGGT
GAGTACTCAACCAAGTCATTCTGAGAATAGTGTATGCGGCGACCGAGTTGCTCTTGCCCGGCGTCAATAC
GGGATAATACCGCGCCACATAGCAGAACTTTAAAAGTGCTCATCATTGGAAAACGTTCTTCGGGGCGAAA
ACTCTCAAGGATCTTACCGCTGTTGAGATCCAGTTCGATGTAACCCACTCGTGCACCCAACTGATCTTCA
GCATCTTTTACTTTCACCAGCGTTTCTGGGTGAGCAAAAACAGGAAGGCAAAATGCCGCAAAAAAGGGAA
TAAGGGCGACACGGAAATGTTGAATACTCATACTCTTCCTTTTTCAATATTATTGAAGCATTTATCAGGG
TTATTGTCTCATGAGCGGATACATATTTGAATGTATTTAGAAAAATAAACAAATAGGGGTTCCGCGCACA
TTTCCCCGAAAAGTGCCACCTGAC
